>Addgene plasmid #55577 | mTurquoise-Profilin-10 | depositor partial sequence | sequence record 85984 | insert sequence
ACGTCAGATCCGCTAGCGCTACCGGTCGCCACCATGGTGAGCAAGGGCGAGGAGCTGTTCACCGGGGTGG
TGCCCATCCTGGTCGAGCTGGACGGCGACGTAAACGGCCACAAGTTCAGCGTGTCCGGCGAGGGCGAGGG
CGATGCCACCTACGGCAAGCTGACCCTGAAGTTCATCTGCACCACCGGCAAGCTGCCCGTGCCCTGGCCC
ACCCTCGTGACCACCCTGTCCTGGGGCGTGCAGTGCTTCGCCCGCTACCCCGACCACATGAAGCAGCACG
ACTTCTTCAAGTCCGCCATGCCCGAAGGCTACGTCCAGGAGCGCACCATCTTCTTCAAGGACGACGGCAA
CTACAAGACCCGCGCCGAGGTGAAGTTCGAGGGCGACACCCTGGTGAACCGCATCGAGCTGAAGGGCATC
GACTTCAAGGAGGACGGCAACATCCTGGGGCACAAGCTGGAGTACAACTACATCAGCGACAACGTCTATA
TCACCGCCGACAAGCAGAAGAACGGCATCAAGGCCAACTTCAAGATCCGCCACAACATCGAGGACGGCGG
CGTGCAGCTCGCCGACCACTACCAGCAGAACACCCCCATCGGCGACGGCCCCGTGCTGCTGCCCGACAAC
CACTACCTGAGCACCCAGTCCAAGCTGAGCAAAGACCCCAACGAGAAGCGCGATCACATGGTCCTGCTGG
AGTTCGTGACCGCCGCCGGGATCACTCTCGGCATGGACGAGCTGTACAAGTCCGGACTCAGATCTCGAGC
TCAAGCTTCCATGGCCGGGTGGAACGCCTACATCGACAGCCTTATGGCGGACGGGACCTGTCAGGACGCG
GCCATCGTAGGCTACAAGGACTCGCCCTCCGTCTGGGCCGCCGTCCCCGGGAAGACCTTCGTTAGCATTA
CGCCAGCTGAGGTTGGTGTCCTGGTAGGCAAAGACCGGTCAAGTTTTTTCGTCAATGGGCTGACACTTGG
GGGCCAGAAATGTTCTGTGATCCGGGACTCACTGCTGCAAGACGGGGAATTTACAATGGATCTTCGTACC
AAGAGCACCGGAGGAGCCCCCACCTTCAATGTCACTGTCACCATGACTGCCAAGACGCTAGTCCTGCTGA
TGGGCAAAGAAGGTGTCCACGGTGGTTTGATCAACAAGAAATGTTATGAAATGGCCTCTCACCTGCGGCG
TTCCCAGTACTAAGGATCCACCGGATCTAGATAACTGATCATAATCAGCCATACCACAT
