[The description below was written by a language model from this plasmid's Addgene catalogue record.]
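Description:
mTurquoise-Profilin-10 is a mammalian expression plasmid that produces mouse profilin fused to the cyan fluorescent protein mTurquoise. It is built on an mTurquoise backbone of about 4.75 kb (excluding the insert), in which the fluorescent protein is part of the vector and sits at the N terminus of the fusion, so profilin is placed downstream of mTurquoise. The "10" in the name probably denotes the length of the linker between the two proteins, but the record does not say so. Expression is driven by the CMV promoter, a strong constitutive promoter widely used in mammalian cells. The listing of an SV40 polyA reverse sequencing primer suggests an SV40 polyadenylation signal lies downstream of the coding region. The cloning method is recorded as unknown, and no feature table is provided, so the exact junctions and other backbone elements cannot be confirmed.

The plasmid is maintained at high copy number in E. coli under kanamycin selection. It also carries a neomycin resistance marker, which allows G418 selection of stably transfected mammalian cells. The bacterial origin of replication is not named in the record.

The construct's stated purpose is as a cytoskeletal localization marker. Profilin is an actin monomer-binding protein that regulates actin filament assembly, so the fusion lets its distribution be followed by fluorescence microscopy in transfected cells. The mTurquoise tag has an excitation peak at 434 nm and an emission peak at 474 nm. This cyan emission makes the construct suitable for multicolour imaging alongside spectrally distinct fluorescent proteins such as yellow or red ones.
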