Addgene plasmid #55577: mTurquoise-Profilin-10
Purpose: Localization: Cytoskeleton, Excitation: 434, Emission: 474
Depositing lab: Michael Davidson. Depositing organization: Florida State University, Tallahassee.
Backbone
  Vector backbone: mTurquoise
  Backbone size w/o insert (bp): 4750
  Vector type: Mammalian Expression
  Selectable markers: Neomycin (select with G418)
Growth in bacteria
  Bacterial resistance: Kanamycin, 50 μg/mL
  Growth temperature: 37°C
  Growth strain: DH5alpha
  Copy number: High Copy
Gene/Insert
  Gene/Insert name: Profilin (alt name: NM_011072.4)
  Species: M. musculus (mouse)
  Promoter: CMV
  Tag / fusion protein: mTurquoise (N terminal on backbone)
  Cloning method: Unknown
  Sequencing primers: 5′ CMV-F; 3′ SV40pA-R
Terms and licenses: Academic/Nonprofit Terms; Industry Terms
Depositor comments: . Excitation = 434; Emission = 474
How to cite: mTurquoise-Profilin-10 was a gift from Michael Davidson (Addgene plasmid # 55577 ; http://n2t.net/addgene:55577 ; RRID:Addgene_55577)
